>Addgene plasmid #143128 | TFORF1527 | addgene full sequence | sequence record 397851 | Addgene NGS Result
TTAATGTAGTCTTATGCAATACTCTTGTAGTCTTGCAACATGGTAACGATGAGTTAGCAACATGCCTTAC
AAGGAGAGAAAAAGCACCGTGCATGCCGATTGGTGGAAGTAAGGTGGTACGATCGTGCCTTATTAGGAAG
GCAACAGACGGGTCTGACATGGATTGGACGAACCACTGAATTGCCGCATTGCAGAGATATTGTATTTAAG
TGCCTAGCTCGATACATAAACGGGTCTCTCTGGTTAGACCAGATCTGAGCCTGGGAGCTCTCTGGCTAAC
TAGGGAACCCACTGCTTAAGCCTCAATAAAGCTTGCCTTGAGTGCTTCAAGTAGTGTGTGCCCGTCTGTT
GTGTGACTCTGGTAACTAGAGATCCCTCAGACCCTTTTAGTCAGTGTGGAAAATCTCTAGCAGTGGCGCC
CGAACAGGGACTTGAAAGCGAAAGGGAAACCAGAGGAGCTCTCTCGACGCAGGACTCGGCTTGCTGAAGC
GCGCACGGCAAGAGGCGAGGGGCGGCGACTGGTGAGTACGCCAAAAATTTTGACTAGCGGAGGCTAGAAG
GAGAGAGATGGGTGCGAGAGCGTCAGTATTAAGCGGGGGAGAATTAGATCGCGATGGGAAAAAATTCGGT
TAAGGCCAGGGGGAAAGAAAAAATATAAATTAAAACATATAGTATGGGCAAGCAGGGAGCTAGAACGATT
CGCAGTTAATCCTGGCCTGTTAGAAACATCAGAAGGCTGTAGACAAATACTGGGACAGCTACAACCATCC
CTTCAGACAGGATCAGAAGAACTTAGATCATTATATAATACAGTAGCAACCCTCTATTGTGTGCATCAAA
GGATAGAGATAAAAGACACCAAGGAAGCTTTAGACAAGATAGAGGAAGAGCAAAACAAAAGTAAGACCAC
CGCACAGCAAGCGGCCGCTGATCTTCAGACCTGGAGGAGGAGATATGAGGGACAATTGGAGAAGTGAATT
ATATAAATATAAAGTAGTAAAAATTGAACCATTAGGAGTAGCACCCACCAAGGCAAAGAGAAGAGTGGTG
CAGAGAGAAAAAAGAGCAGTGGGAATAGGAGCTTTGTTCCTTGGGTTCTTGGGAGCAGCAGGAAGCACTA
TGGGCGCAGCGTCAATGACGCTGACGGTACAGGCCAGACAATTATTGTCTGGTATAGTGCAGCAGCAGAA
CAATTTGCTGAGGGCTATTGAGGCGCAACAGCATCTGTTGCAACTCACAGTCTGGGGCATCAAGCAGCTC
CAGGCAAGAATCCTGGCTGTGGAAAGATACCTAAAGGATCAACAGCTCCTGGGGATTTGGGGTTGCTCTG
GAAAACTCATTTGCACCACTGCTGTGCCTTGGAATGCTAGTTGGAGTAATAAATCTCTGGAACAGATTTG
GAATCACACGACCTGGATGGAGTGGGACAGAGAAATTAACAATTACACAAGCTTAATACACTCCTTAATT
GAAGAATCGCAAAACCAGCAAGAAAAGAATGAACAAGAATTATTGGAATTAGATAAATGGGCAAGTTTGT
GGAATTGGTTTAACATAACAAATTGGCTGTGGTATATAAAATTATTCATAATGATAGTAGGAGGCTTGGT
AGGTTTAAGAATAGTTTTTGCTGTACTTTCTATAGTGAATAGAGTTAGGCAGGGATATTCACCATTATCG
TTTCAGACCCACCTCCCAACCCCGAGGGGACCCATGCATTGCATCTCAATTAGTCAGCAACCAGGTGTGG
AAAGTCCCCAGGCTCCCCAGCAGGCAGAAGTATGCAAAGCATGCGTCTCAATTAGTCAGCAACCATAGTC
CCGCCCCTAACTCCGCCCATCCCGCCCCTAACTCCGCCCAGTTCCGCCCATTCTCCGCCCCATGGCTGAC
TAATTTTTTTTATTTATGCAGAGGCCGAGGCCGCCTCGGCCTCTGAGCTATTCCAGAAGTAGTGAGGAGG
CTTTTTTGGAGGCCTAGGCTTTTGCAAAAAGCTTTCTAGAGGTACCACCGGAGCTTACCATGACCGAGTA
CAAGCCCACGGTGCGCCTCGCCACCCGCGACGACGTCCCCAGGGCCGTACGCACCCTCGCCGCCGCGTTC
GCCGACTACCCCGCCACGCGCCACACCGTCGATCCGGACCGCCACATCGAGCGGGTCACCGAGCTGCAAG
AACTCTTCCTCACGCGCGTCGGGCTCGACATCGGCAAGGTGTGGGTCGCGGACGACGGCGCCGCCGTGGC
GGTCTGGACCACGCCGGAGAGCGTCGAAGCGGGGGCGGTGTTCGCCGAGATCGGCCCGCGCATGGCCGAG
TTGAGCGGTTCCCGGCTGGCCGCGCAGCAACAGATGGAAGGCCTCCTGGCGCCGCACCGGCCCAAGGAGC
CCGCGTGGTTCCTGGCCACCGTCGGCGTCTCGCCCGACCACCAGGGCAAGGGTCTGGGCAGCGCCGTCGT
GCTCCCCGGAGTGGAGGCGGCCGAGCGCGCCGGGGTGCCCGCCTTCCTGGAGACCTCCGCGCCCCGCAAC
CTCCCCTTCTACGAGCGGCTCGGCTTCACCGTCACCGCCGACGTCGAGGTGCCCGAAGGACCGCGCACCT
GGTGCATGACCCGCAAGCCCGGTGCCAGTTAACGAATTCTAGATCTTGAGACAAATGGCAGTATTCATCC
ACAATTTTAAAAGAAAAGGGGGGATTGGGGGGTACAGTGCAGGGGAAAGAATAGTAGACATAATAGCAAC
AGACATACAAACTAAAGAATTACAAAAACAAATTACAAAAATTCAAAATTTTCGGGTTTATTACAGGGAC
AGCAGAGATCCACTTTGGCGCCGGCTCGAGGCCTGCAGGTGCAAAGATGGATAAAGTTTTAAACAGAGAG
GAATCTTTGCAGCTAATGGACCTTCTAGGTCTTGAAAGGAGTGGGAATTGGCTCCGGTGCCCGTCAGTGG
GCAGAGCGCACATCGCCCACAGTCCCCGAGAAGTTGGGGGGAGGGGTCGGCAATTGAACCGGTGCCTAGA
GAAGGTGGCGCGGGGTAAACTGGGAAAGTGATGTCGTGTACTGGCTCCGCCTTTTTCCCGAGGGTGGGGG
AGAACCGTATATAAGTGCAGTAGTCGCCGTGAACGTTCTTTTTCGCAACGGGTTTGCCGCCAGAACACAG
GTAAGTGCCGTGTGTGGTTCCCGCGGGCCTGGCCTCTTTACGGGTTATGGCCCTTGCGTGCCTTGAATTA
CTTCCACCTGGCTGCAGTACGTGATTCTTGATCCCGAGCTTCGGGTTGGAAGTGGGTGGGAGAGTTCGAG
GCCTTGCGCTTAAGGAGCCCCTTCGCCTCGTGCTTGAGTTGAGGCCTGGCCTGGGCGCTGGGGCCGCCGC
GTGCGAATCTGGTGGCACCTTCGCGCCTGTCTCGCTGCTTTCGATAAGTCTCTAGCCATTTAAAATTTTT
GATGACCTGCTGCGACGCTTTTTTTCTGGCAAGATAGTCTTGTAAATGCGGGCCAAGATCTGCACACTGG
TATTTCGGTTTTTGGGGCCGCGGGCGGCGACGGGGCCCGTGCGTCCCAGCGCACATGTTCGGCGAGGCGG
GGCCTGCGAGCGCGGCCACCGAGAATCGGACGGGGGTAGTCTCAAGCTGGCCGGCCTGCTCTGGTGCCTG
GCCTCGCGCCGCCGTGTATCGCCCCGCCCTGGGCGGCAAGGCTGGCCCGGTCGGCACCAGTTGCGTGAGC
GGAAAGATGGCCGCTTCCCGGCCCTGCTGCAGGGAGCTCAAAATGGAGGACGCGGCGCTCGGGAGAGCGG
GCGGGTGAGTCACCCACACAAAGGAAAAGGGCCTTTCCGTCCTCAGCCGTCGCTTCATGTGACTCCACGG
AGTACCGGGCGCCGTCCAGGCACCTCGATTAGTTCTCGAGCTTTTGGAGTACGTCGTCTTTAGGTTGGGG
GGAGGGGTTTTATGCGATGGAGTTTCCCCACACTGAGTGGGTGGAGACTGAAGTTAGGCCAGCTTGGCAC
TTGATGTAATTCTCCTTGGAATTTGCCCTTTTTGAGTTTGGATCTTGGTTCATTCTCAAGCCTCAGACAG
TGGTTCAAAGTTTTTTTCTTCCATTTCAGGTGTCGTGAGGCTAGCACCGCCACCATGCCGAGCCCCCGAC
TGCAGCATTCAAAGCCCCCACGGAGGTTGAGCCGGGCACAGAAACACAGCAGCGGGAGCAGCAACACCAG
CACTGCCAACAGACGAGCTCATCTGCGCCTTTGTTTAGAACGCTTAAAAGTTCTGATTCCACTAGGACCA
GACTGCACCCGGCACACAACACTTGGTTTGCTCAACAAAGCCAAAGCACACATCAAGAAACTTGAAGAAG
CTGAAAGAAAAAGCCAGCACCAGCTCGAGAATTTGGAACGAGAACAGAGATTTTTAAAGTGGCGACTGGA
ACAGCTGCAGGGTCCTCAGGAGATGGAACGAATACGAATGGACAGCATTGGATCAACTATTTCTTCAGAT
CGTTCTGATTCAGAGCGAGAGGAGATTGAAGTGGATGTTGAAAGCACAGAGTTCTCCCATGGAGAAGTGG
ACAATATAAGTACCACCAGCATCAGTGACATTGATGACCACAGCAGCCTGCCGAGTATTGGGAGTGACGA
GGGTTACTCCAGTGCCAGTGTCAAACTTTCATTCACTTCATAGTAATGAACTAGTCCGTAACTTGAAAGT
ATTTCGATTTCTTGGCTTTATATATCTTGTGGAAAGGACGATTCGCACCAGAACAGTGCGCGATTACGCG
TTAAGTCGACAATCAACCTCTGGATTACAAAATTTGTGAAAGATTGACTGGTATTCTTAACTATGTTGCT
CCTTTTACGCTATGTGGATACGCTGCTTTAATGCCTTTGTATCATGCTATTGCTTCCCGTATGGCTTTCA
TTTTCTCCTCCTTGTATAAATCCTGGTTGCTGTCTCTTTATGAGGAGTTGTGGCCCGTTGTCAGGCAACG
TGGCGTGGTGTGCACTGTGTTTGCTGACGCAACCCCCACTGGTTGGGGCATTGCCACCACCTGTCAGCTC
CTTTCCGGGACTTTCGCTTTCCCCCTCCCTATTGCCACGGCGGAACTCATCGCCGCCTGCCTTGCCCGCT
GCTGGACAGGGGCTCGGCTGTTGGGCACTGACAATTCCGTGGTGTTGTCGGGGAAATCATCGTCCTTTCC
TTGGCTGCTCGCCTGTGTTGCCACCTGGATTCTGCGCGGGACGTCCTTCTGCTACGTCCCTTCGGCCCTC
AATCCAGCGGACCTTCCTTCCCGCGGCCTGCTGCCGGCTCTGCGGCCTCTTCCGCGTCTTCGCCTTCGCC
CTCAGACGAGTCGGATCTCCCTTTGGGCCGCCTCCCCGCGTCGACTTTAAGACCAATGACTTACAAGGCA
GCTGTAGATCTTAGCCACTTTTTAAAAGAAAAGGGGGGACTGGAAGGGCTAATTCACTCCCAACGAAGAC
AAGATCTGCTTTTTGCTTGTACTGGGTCTCTCTGGTTAGACCAGATCTGAGCCTGGGAGCTCTCTGGCTA
ACTAGGGAACCCACTGCTTAAGCCTCAATAAAGCTTGCCTTGAGTGCTTCAAGTAGTGTGTGCCCGTCTG
TTGTGTGACTCTGGTAACTAGAGATCCCTCAGACCCTTTTAGTCAGTGTGGAAAATCTCTAGCAGTACGT
ATAGTAGTTCATGTCATCTTATTATTCAGTATTTATAACTTGCAAAGAAATGAATATCAGAGAGTGAGAG
GAACTTGTTTATTGCAGCTTATAATGGTTACAAATAAAGCAATAGCATCACAAATTTCACAAATAAAGCA
TTTTTTTCACTGCATTCTAGTTGTGGTTTGTCCAAACTCATCAATGTATCTTATCATGTCTGGCTCTAGC
TATCCCGCCCCTAACTCCGCCCATCCCGCCCCTAACTCCGCCCAGTTCCGCCCATTCTCCGCCCCATGGC
TGACTAATTTTTTTTATTTATGCAGAGGCCGAGGCCGCCTCGGCCTCTGAGCTATTCCAGAAGTAGTGAG
GAGGCTTTTTTGGAGGCCTAGGGACGTACCCAATTCGCCCTATAGTGAGTCGTATTACGCGCGCTCACTG
GCCGTCGTTTTACAACGTCGTGACTGGGAAAACCCTGGCGTTACCCAACTTAATCGCCTTGCAGCACATC
CCCCTTTCGCCAGCTGGCGTAATAGCGAAGAGGCCCGCACCGATCGCCCTTCCCAACAGTTGCGCAGCCT
GAATGGCGAATGGG
[124 nt withheld, positions 6245-6368]
C
[91 nt withheld, positions 6370-6460]
A
[49 nt withheld, positions 6462-6510]
CCTTTGACGTTGGAGTCCACGTTCTTT
[37 nt withheld, positions 6538-6574]
ACCCTATCTCGGTCTATTCTTTTGATTTATAAGGGATTTTGCCGATTTCGGCCTATTGGTTAAAAAATGA
GCTGATTTAACAAAAATTTAACGCGAATTTTAACAAAATATTAACGCTTACAATTTAGGTGGCACTTTTC
GGGGAAATGTGCGCGGAACCCCTATTTGTTTATTTTTCTAAATACATTCAAATATGTATCCGCTCATGAG
ACAATAACCCTGATAAATGCTTCAATAATATTGAAAAAGGAAGAGTATGAGTATTCAACATTTCCGTGTC
GCCCTTATTCCCTTTTTTGCGGCATTTTGCCTTCCTGTTTTTGCTCACCCAGAAACGCTGGTGAAAGTAA
AAGATGCTGAAGATCAGTTGGGTGCACGAGTGGGTTACATCGAACTGGATCTCAACAGCGGTAAGATCCT
TGAGAGTTTTCGCCCCGAAGAACGTTTTCCAATGATGAGCACTTTTAAAGTTCTGCTATGTGGCGCGGTA
TTATCCCGTATTGACGCCGGGCAAGAGCAACTCGGTCGCCGCATACACTATTCTCAGAATGACTTGGTTG
AGTACTCACCAGTCACAGAAAAGCATCTTACGGATGGCATGACAGTAAGAGAATTATGCAGTGCTGCCAT
AACCATGAGTGATAACACTGCGGCCAACTTACTTCTGACAACGATCGGAGGACCGAAGGAGCTAACCGCT
TTTTTGCACAACATGGGGGATCATGTAACTCGCCTTGATCGTTGGGAACCGGAGCTGAATGAAGCCATAC
CAAACGACGAGCGTGACACCACGATGCCTGTAGCAATGGCAACAACGTTGCGCAAACTATTAACTGGCGA
ACTACTTACTCTAGCTTCCCGGCAACAATTAATAGACTGGATGGAGGCGGATAAAGTTGCAGGACCACTT
CTGCGCTCGGCCCTTCCGGCTGGCTGGTTTATTGCTGATAAATCTGGAGCCGGTGAGCGTGGGTCTCGCG
GTATCATTGCAGCACTGGGGCCAGATGGTAAGCCCTCCCGTATCGTAGTTATCTACACGACGGGGAGTCA
GGCAACTATGGATGAACGAAATAGACAGATCGCTGAGATAGGTGCCTCACTGATTAAGCATTGGTAACTG
TCAGACCAAGTTTACTCATATATACTTTAGATTGATTTAAAACTTCATTTTTAATTTAAAAGGATCTAGG
TGAAGATCCTTTTTGATAATCTCATGACCAAAATCCCTTAACGTGAGTTTTCGTTCCACTGAGCGTCAGA
CCCCGTAGAAAAGATCAAAGGATCTTCTTGAGATCCTTTTTTTCTGCGCGTAATCTGCTGCTTGCAAACA
AAAAAACCACCGCTACCAGCGGTGGTTTGTTTGCCGGATCAAGAGCTACCAACTCTTTTTCCGAAGGTAA
CTGGCTTCAGCAGAGCGCAGATACCAAATACTGTTCTTCTAGTGTAGCCGTAGTTAGGCCACCACTTCAA
GAACTCTGTAGCACCGCCTACATACCTCGCTCTGCTAATCCTGTTACCAGTGGCTGCTGCCAGTGGCGAT
AAGTCGTGTCTTACCGGGTTGGACTCAAGACGATAGTTACCGGATAAGGCGCAGCGGTCGGGCTGAACGG
GGGGTTCGTGCACACAGCCCAGCTTGGAGCGAACGACCTACACCGAACTGAGATACCTACAGCGTGAGCT
ATGAGAAAGCGCCACGCTTCCCGAAGGGAGAAAGGCGGACAGGTATCCGGTAAGCGGCAGGGTCGGAACA
GGAGAGCGCACGAGGGAGCTTCCAGGGGGAAACGCCTGGTATCTTTATAGTCCTGTCGGGTTTCGCCACC
TCTGACTTGAGCGTCGATTTTTGTGATGCTCGTCAGGGGGGCGGAGCCTATGGAAAAACGCCAGCAACGC
GGCCTTTTTACGGTTCCTGGCCTTTTGCTGGCCTTTTGCTCACATGTTCTTTCCTGCGTTATCCCCTGAT
TCTGTGGATAACCGTATTACCGCCTTTGAGTGAGCTGATACCGCTCGCCGCAGCCGAACGACCGAGCGCA
GCGAGTCAGTGAGCGAGGAAGCGGAAGAGCGCCCAATACGCAAACCGCCTCTCCCCGCGCGTTGGCCGAT
TCATTAATGCAGCTGGCACGACAGGTTTCCCGACTGGAAAGCGGGCAGTGAGCGCAACGCAATTAATGTG
AGTTAGCTCACTCATTAGGCACCCCAGGCTTTACACTTTATGCTTCCGGCTCGTATGTTGTGTGGAATTG
TGAGCGGATAACAATTTCACACAGGAAACAGCTATGACCATGATTACGCCAAGCGCGCAATTAACCCTCA
CTAAAGGGAACAAAAGCTGGAGCTGCAAGC
Features (pLannotate 1.2.2; 31 found; start..end, strand, type, name):
      5..231     +  promoter       RSV promoter: Rous sarcoma virus enhancer/promoter
    232..412     +  LTR            5' LTR (truncated): truncated 5' long terminal repeat (LTR) from HIV-1
    459..584     +  misc_feature   HIV-1 Ψ: packaging signal of human immunodeficiency virus type 1
    568..931     +  CDS            HIV-1 gag (fragment): gag protein from human immunodeficiency virus 1; gag
   1077..1310    +  misc_feature   RRE: The Rev response element (RRE) of HIV-1 allows for Rev-dependent mRNA export from the nucleus to the cytoplasm.
   1687..1713    +  CDS            Rev (fragment): human immunodeficiency virus 1 (HIV-1) Rev protein; rev; enhances nuclear export of unspliced and incompletely spliced viral mRNAs
   1720..1743    +  promoter       SV40 promoter (fragment): SV40 early promoter
   1744..1815    +  promoter       SV40 promoter (fragment): SV40 enhancer and early promoter
   1839..1974    +  rep_origin     SV40 ori: SV40 origin of replication
   2020..2616    +  CDS            PuroR (fragment): puromycin N-acetyltransferase; pac from Streptomyces; confers resistance to puromycin
   2665..2782    +  misc_feature   cPPT/CTS: central polypurine tract and central termination sequence of HIV-1
   2847..2913    +  CDS            small t antigen (fragment): SV40 (simian virus 40) small t antigen
   2920..4098    +  promoter       EF-1α promoter: strong constitutive promoter for human elongation factor EF-1α
   4100..4660    +  CDS            MXI1 (fragment): MXI1_HUMAN - Also known as BHLHC11. Experimental evidence at protein level: Swiss-Prot protein existence level 1. Transcriptional repressor. MXI1 binds with MAX to form a sequence-specific DNA-binding protein complex which recognizes the core sequence 5'-CAC[GA]TG-3'. MXI1 thus antagonizes MYC transcriptional activity by competing for MAX. From Homo sapiens (Human).
   4676..4729    +  promoter       U6 promoter (fragment): RNA polymerase III promoter for human U6 snRNA
   4771..5359    +  misc_feature   WPRE: woodchuck hepatitis virus posttranscriptional regulatory element
   5410..5429    +  misc_feature   cPPT/CTS (fragment): central polypurine tract and central termination sequence of HIV-1
   5431..5664    +  LTR            3' LTR (ΔU3): self-inactivating 3' long terminal repeat (LTR) from HIV-1
   5742..5863    +  polyA_signal   SV40 poly(A) signal: SV40 polyadenylation signal
   5903..6038    +  rep_origin     SV40 ori: SV40 origin of replication
   6059..6077    -  promoter       T7 promoter: promoter for bacteriophage T7 RNA polymerase
   6085..6240    +  CDS            lacZα (fragment): LacZα fragment of β-galactosidase; lacZ fragment
   6245..6673    +  rep_origin     f1 ori (sequence partly withheld): f1 bacteriophage origin of replication; arrow indicates direction of (+) strand synthesis
   6726..6830    +  promoter       AmpR promoter: bla
   6831..7691    +  CDS            AmpR: β-lactamase; bla; confers resistance to ampicillin, carbenicillin, and related antibiotics
   7862..8450    +  rep_origin     ori: high-copy-number ColE1/pMB1/pBR322/pUC origin of replication
   8633..8725    +  CDS            lacI (fragment): lac repressor; lacI; The lac repressor binds to the lac operator to inhibit transcription in E. coli. This inhibition can be relieved by adding lactose or isopropyl-β-D-thiogalactopyranoside (IPTG).
   8738..8759    +  protein_bind   CAP binding site: CAP binding activates transcription in the presence of cAMP. E. coli catabolite activator protein
   8774..8804    +  promoter       lac promoter: promoter for the E. coli lac operon
   8812..8828    +  protein_bind   lac operator: The lac repressor binds to the lac operator to inhibit transcription in E. coli. This inhibition can be relieved by adding lactose or isopropyl-β-D-thiogalactopyranoside (IPTG). lac repressor encoded by lacI
   8873..8891    +  promoter       T3 promoter: promoter for bacteriophage T3 RNA polymerase
