[The description below was written by a language model from this plasmid's Addgene catalogue record and pLannotate feature annotations shown in this document.]
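Description:
TFORF1527 is a third-generation-style, self-inactivating lentiviral expression plasmid built on the pLX_TRC317 backbone and carrying the human MXI1 open reading frame. It belongs to a barcoded transcription factor ORF collection. In bacteria it is maintained through a high-copy ColE1/pUC-type origin and selected with ampicillin via the bla gene. An f1 origin and remnants of a lac/lacZα cloning region with T3 and T7 promoters are also annotated in the backbone. The depositor notes that the plasmid can recombine, as is common for LTR-containing vectors.

The viral genome is transcribed from an RSV promoter fused to a truncated HIV-1 5' LTR. It is followed by the Ψ packaging signal with a partial gag sequence, the Rev response element for Rev-dependent nuclear export, and a cPPT/CTS element that aids nuclear import of the reverse-transcribed genome. It ends in a ΔU3 3' LTR, which disables LTR promoter activity after integration, followed by an SV40 polyadenylation signal.

Within this unit, an SV40 early promoter drives puromycin N-acetyltransferase for selection of transduced mammalian cells. A separate EF-1α promoter drives MXI1, a bHLH transcriptional repressor that dimerises with MAX and antagonises MYC. A WPRE downstream of the ORF enhances transcript stability and expression. The record describes a unique 24-bp barcode associated with each ORF, but the feature table does not annotate it. The short U6 promoter fragment annotated between the ORF and the WPRE is only a partial match of unclear function.

The construct is intended for constitutive MXI1 overexpression. In pooled screens, the barcode allows the transcription factor to be identified, for example in directed differentiation studies.
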