Addgene plasmid #143128: TFORF1527
Purpose: Lentiviral vector for overexpressing transcription factor ORFs with unique 24-bp barcodes. Barcodes facilitate identification of transcription factors in pooled screens.
Depositing lab: Feng Zhang. Depositing organization: Broad Institute. Publication: A transcription factor atlas of directed differentiation. Joung J, Ma S, Tay T, Geiger-Schuller KR, Kirchgatterer PC, Verdine VK, Guo B, Arias-Garcia MA, Allen WE, Singh A, Kuksenko O, Abudayyeh OO, Gootenberg JS, Fu Z, Macrae RK, Buenrostro JD, Regev A, Zhang F. Cell. 2023 Jan 5;186(1):209-229.e26. doi: 10.1016/j.cell.2022.11.026. PubMed 36608654.
Backbone
  Vector backbone: pLX_TRC317
  Backbone manufacturer: Broad Institute Genetic Perturbation Platform
  Backbone size w/o insert (bp): 8264
  Vector type: Mammalian Expression, Lentiviral
  Selectable markers: Puromycin
Growth in bacteria
  Bacterial resistance: Ampicillin, 100 μg/mL
  Growth temperature: 37°C
  Growth strain: NEB Stable
  Copy number: High Copy
Gene/Insert
  Gene/Insert name: MXI1
  Species: H. sapiens (human)
  Insert size (bp): 650
  Entrez Gene: MXI1 (a.k.a. RP11-549L6.1, MAD2, MXD2, MXI, bHLHc11)
  Promoter: EF1a
  Cloning method: Unknown
  Sequencing primers: 5′ GGGTGGAGACTGAAGTTAGGCCAG; 3′ CACATAGCGTAAAAGGAGCAACATAG
Terms and licenses: Academic/Nonprofit Terms; Industry Terms: Not Available to Industry
Depositor comments: NM_001008541,ENST00000361248 . The transcription factor ORF portion of this plasmid was synthesized by Genewiz. Please test multiple small colonies in case of plasmid recombination. To make this collection available in a timely manner, a portion of this collection was not fully sequenced by Addgene. If an Addgene verified full plasmid sequence is not available, please contact us prior to placing an order to request the full sequence.
How to cite: TFORF1527 was a gift from Feng Zhang (Addgene plasmid # 143128 ; http://n2t.net/addgene:143128 ; RRID:Addgene_143128)
