>Addgene plasmid #143128 | TFORF1527 | depositor partial sequence | sequence record 281522 | Insert
ACCGCCACCATGCCGAGCCCCCGACTGCAGCATTCAAAGCCCCCACGGAGGTTGAGCCGGGCACAGAAAC
ACAGCAGCGGGAGCAGCAACACCAGCACTGCCAACAGACGAGCTCATCTGCGCCTTTGTTTAGAACGCTT
AAAAGTTCTGATTCCACTAGGACCAGACTGCACCCGGCACACAACACTTGGTTTGCTCAACAAAGCCAAA
GCACACATCAAGAAACTTGAAGAAGCTGAAAGAAAAAGCCAGCACCAGCTCGAGAATTTGGAACGAGAAC
AGAGATTTTTAAAGTGGCGACTGGAACAGCTGCAGGGTCCTCAGGAGATGGAACGAATACGAATGGACAG
CATTGGATCAACTATTTCTTCAGATCGTTCTGATTCAGAGCGAGAGGAGATTGAAGTGGATGTTGAAAGC
ACAGAGTTCTCCCATGGAGAAGTGGACAATATAAGTACCACCAGCATCAGTGACATTGATGACCACAGCA
GCCTGCCGAGTATTGGGAGTGACGAGGGTTACTCCAGTGCCAGTGTCAAACTTTCATTCACTTCATAGTA
ATGAACTAGTCCGTAACTTGAAAGTATTTCGATTTCTTGGCTTTATATATCTTGTGGAAAGGACGATTCG
CACCAGAACAGTGCGCGATT
