>Addgene plasmid #143128 | TFORF1527 | depositor partial sequence | sequence record 281523 | Barcode
TTCGCACCAGAACAGTGCGCGATT
